>Addgene plasmid #184325 | pcDNA3-NLS-YFP-CCTd | addgene full sequence | sequence record 363597 | Addgene NGS Result
AATTAATTCTGTGGAATGTGTGTCAGTTAGGGTGTGGAAAGTCCCCAGGCTCCCCAGCAGGCAGAAGTAT
GCAAAGCATGCATCTCAATTAGTCAGCAACCAGGTGTGGAAAGTCCCCAGGCTCCCCAGCAGGCAGAAGT
ATGCAAAGCATGCATCTCAATTAGTCAGCAACCATAGTCCCGCCCCTAACTCCGCCCATCCCGCCCCTAA
CTCCGCCCAGTTCCGCCCATTCTCCGCCCCATGGCTGACTAATTTTTTTTATTTATGCAGAGGCCGAGGC
CGCCTCTGCCTCTGAGCTATTCCAGAAGTAGTGAGGAGGCTTTTTTGGAGGCCTAGGCTTTTGCAAAAAG
CTCCCGGGAGCTTGTATATCCATTTTCGGATCTGATCAAGAGACAGGATGAGGATCGTTTCGCATGATTG
AACAAGATGGATTGCACGCAGGTTCTCCGGCCGCTTGGGTGGAGAGGCTATTCGGCTATGACTGGGCACA
ACAGACAATCGGCTGCTCTGATGCCGCCGTGTTCCGGCTGTCAGCGCAGGGGCGCCCGGTTCTTTTTGTC
AAGACCGACCTGTCCGGTGCCCTGAATGAACTGCAGGACGAGGCAGCGCGGCTATCGTGGCTGGCCACGA
CGGGCGTTCCTTGCGCAGCTGTGCTCGACGTTGTCACTGAAGCGGGAAGGGACTGGCTGCTATTGGGCGA
AGTGCCGGGGCAGGATCTCCTGTCATCTCACCTTGCTCCTGCCGAGAAAGTATCCATCATGGCTGATGCA
ATGCGGCGGCTGCATACGCTTGATCCGGCTACCTGCCCATTCGACCACCAAGCGAAACATCGCATCGAGC
GAGCACGTACTCGGATGGAAGCCGGTCTTGTCGATCAGGATGATCTGGACGAAGAGCATCAGGGGCTCGC
GCCAGCCGAACTGTTCGCCAGGCTCAAGGCGCGCATGCCCGACGGCGAGGATCTCGTCGTGACCCATGGC
GATGCCTGCTTGCCGAATATCATGGTGGAAAATGGCCGCTTTTCTGGATTCATCGACTGTGGCCGGCTGG
GTGTGGCGGACCGCTATCAGGACATAGCGTTGGCTACCCGTGATATTGCTGAAGAGCTTGGCGGCGAATG
GGCTGACCGCTTCCTCGTGCTTTACGGTATCGCCGCTCCCGATTCGCAGCGCATCGCCTTCTATCGCCTT
CTTGACGAGTTCTTCTGAGCGGGACTCTGGGGTTCGAAATGACCGACCAAGCGACGCCCAACCTGCCATC
ACGAGATTTCGATTCCACCGCCGCCTTCTATGAAAGGTTGGGCTTCGGAATCGTTTTCCGGGACGCCGGC
TGGATGATCCTCCAGCGCGGGGATCTCATGCTGGAGTTCTTCGCCCACCCCAACTTGTTTATTGCAGCTT
ATAATGGTTACAAATAAAGCAATAGCATCACAAATTTCACAAATAAAGCATTTTTTTCACTGCATTCTAG
TTGTGGTTTGTCCAAACTCATCAATGTATCTTATCATGTCTGTATACCGTCGACCTCTAGCTAGAGCTTG
GCGTAATCATGGTCATAGCTGTTTCCTGTGTGAAATTGTTATCCGCTCACAATTCCACACAACATACGAG
CCGGAAGCATAAAGTGTAAAGCCTGGGGTGCCTAATGAGTGAGCTAACTCACATTAATTGCGTTGCGCTC
ACTGCCCGCTTTCCAGTCGGGAAACCTGTCGTGCCAGCTGCATTAATGAATCGGCCAACGCGCGGGGAGA
GGCGGTTTGCGTATTGGGCGCTCTTCCGCTTCCTCGCTCACTGACTCGCTGCGCTCGGTCGTTCGGCTGC
GGCGAGCGGTATCAGCTCACTCAAAGGCGGTAATACGGTTATCCACAGAATCAGGGGATAACGCAGGAAA
GAACATGTGAGCAAAAGGCCAGCAAAAGGCCAGGAACCGTAAAAAGGCCGCGTTGCTGGCGTTTTTCCAT
AGGCTCCGCCCCCCTGACGAGCATCACAAAAATCGACGCTCAAGTCAGAGGTGGCGAAACCCGACAGGAC
TATAAAGATACCAGGCGTTTCCCCCTGGAAGCTCCCTCGTGCGCTCTCCTGTTCCGACCCTGCCGCTTAC
CGGATACCTGTCCGCCTTTCTCCCTTCGGGAAGCGTGGCGCTTTCTCATAGCTCACGCTGTAGGTATCTC
AGTTCGGTGTAGGTCGTTCGCTCCAAGCTGGGCTGTGTGCACGAACCCCCCGTTCAGCCCGACCGCTGCG
CCTTATCCGGTAACTATCGTCTTGAGTCCAACCCGGTAAGACACGACTTATCGCCACTGGCAGCAGCCAC
TGGTAACAGGATTAGCAGAGCGAGGTATGTAGGCGGTGCTACAGAGTTCTTGAAGTGGTGGCCTAACTAC
GGCTACACTAGAAGAACAGTATTTGGTATCTGCGCTCTGCTGAAGCCAGTTACCTTCGGAAAAAGAGTTG
GTAGCTCTTGATCCGGCAAACAAACCACCGCTGGTAGCGGTGGTTTTTTTGTTTGCAAGCAGCAGATTAC
GCGCAGAAAAAAAGGATCTCAAGAAGATCCTTTGATCTTTTCTACGGGGTCTGACGCTCAGTGGAACGAA
AACTCACGTTAAGGGATTTTGGTCATGAGATTATCAAAAAGGATCTTCACCTAGATCCTTTTAAATTAAA
AATGAAGTTTTAAATCAATCTAAAGTATATATGAGTAAACTTGGTCTGACAGTTACCAATGCTTAATCAG
TGAGGCACCTATCTCAGCGATCTGTCTATTTCGTTCATCCATAGTTGCCTGACTCCCCGTCGTGTAGATA
ACTACGATACGGGAGGGCTTACCATCTGGCCCCAGTGCTGCAATGATACCGCGAGACCCACGCTCACCGG
CTCCAGATTTATCAGCAATAAACCAGCCAGCCGGAAGGGCCGAGCGCAGAAGTGGTCCTGCAACTTTATC
CGCCTCCATCCAGTCTATTAATTGTTGCCGGGAAGCTAGAGTAAGTAGTTCGCCAGTTAATAGTTTGCGC
AACGTTGTTGCCATTGCTACAGGCATCGTGGTGTCACGCTCGTCGTTTGGTATGGCTTCATTCAGCTCCG
GTTCCCAACGATCAAGGCGAGTTACATGATCCCCCATGTTGTGCAAAAAAGCGGTTAGCTCCTTCGGTCC
TCCGATCGTTGTCAGAAGTAAGTTGGCCGCAGTGTTATCACTCATGGTTATGGCAGCACTGCATAATTCT
CTTACTGTCATGCCATCCGTAAGATGCTTTTCTGTGACTGGTGAGTACTCAACCAAGTCATTCTGAGAAT
AGTGTATGCGGCGACCGAGTTGCTCTTGCCCGGCGTCAATACGGGATAATACCGCGCCACATAGCAGAAC
TTTAAAAGTGCTCATCATTGGAAAACGTTCTTCGGGGCGAAAACTCTCAAGGATCTTACCGCTGTTGAGA
TCCAGTTCGATGTAACCCACTCGTGCACCCAACTGATCTTCAGCATCTTTTACTTTCACCAGCGTTTCTG
GGTGAGCAAAAACAGGAAGGCAAAATGCCGCAAAAAAGGGAATAAGGGCGACACGGAAATGTTGAATACT
CATACTCTTCCTTTTTCAATATTATTGAAGCATTTATCAGGGTTATTGTCTCATGAGCGGATACATATTT
GAATGTATTTAGAAAAATAAACAAATAGGGGTTCCGCGCACATTTCCCCGAAAAGTGCCACCTGACGTCG
ACGGATCGGGAGATCTCCCGATCCCCTATGGTGCACTCTCAGTACAATCTGCTCTGATGCCGCATAGTTA
AGCCAGTATCTGCTCCCTGCTTGTGTGTTGGAGGTCGCTGAGTAGTGCGCGAGCAAAATTTAAGCTACAA
CAAGGCAAGGCTTGACCGACAATTGCATGAAGAATCTGCTTAGGGTTAGGCGTTTTGCGCTGCTTCGCGA
TGTACGGGCCAGATATACGCGTTGACATTGATTATTGACTAGTTATTAATAGTAATCAATTACGGGGTCA
TTAGTTCATAGCCCATATATGGAGTTCCGCGTTACATAACTTACGGTAAATGGCCCGCCTGGCTGACCGC
CCAACGACCCCCGCCCATTGACGTCAATAATGACGTATGTTCCCATAGTAACGCCAATAGGGACTTTCCA
TTGACGTCAATGGGTGGAGTATTTACGGTAAACTGCCCACTTGGCAGTACATCAAGTGTATCATATGCCA
AGTACGCCCCCTATTGACGTCAATGACGGTAAATGGCCCGCCTGGCATTATGCCCAGTACATGACCTTAT
GGGACTTTCCTACTTGGCAGTACATCTACGTATTAGTCATCGCTATTACCATGGTGATGCGGTTTTGGCA
GTACATCAATGGGCGTGGATAGCGGTTTGACTCACGGGGATTTCCAAGTCTCCACCCCATTGACGTCAAT
GGGAGTTTGTTTTGGCACCAAAATCAACGGGACTTTCCAAAATGTCGTAACAACTCCGCCCCATTGACGC
AAATGGGCGGTAGGCGTGTACGGTGGGAGGTCTATATAAGCAGAGCTCTCTGGCTAACTAGAGAACCCAC
TGCTTACTGGCTTATCGAAATTAATACGACTCACTATAGGGAGACCCAAGCTTGGTACCGCCACCATGCC
ACCAAAGAAGAAGCGCAAGGTGATGGTGAGCAAGGGCGAGGAGCTGTTCACCGGGGTGGTGCCCATCCTG
GTCGAGCTGGACGGCGACGTAAACGGCCACAAGTTCAGCGTGTCCGGCGAGGGCGAGGGCGATGCCACCT
ACGGCAAGCTGACCCTGAAGTTCATCTGCACCACCGGCAAGCTGCCCGTGCCCTGGCCCACCCTCGTGAC
CACCTTCGGCTACGGCGTGCAGTGCTTCGCCCGCTACCCCGACCACATGAAGCAGCACGACTTCTTCAAG
TCCGCCATGCCCGAAGGCTACGTCCAGGAGCGCACCATCTTCTTCAAGGACGACGGCAACTACAAGACCC
GCGCCGAGGTGAAGTTCGAGGGCGACACCCTGGTGAACCGCATCGAGCTGAAGGGCATCGACTTCAAGGA
GGACGGCAACATCCTGGGGCACAAGCTGGAGTACAACTACAACAGCCACAACGTCTATATCATGGCCGAC
AAGCAGAAGAACGGCATCAAGGTGAACTTCAAGATCCGCCACAACATCGAGGACGGCAGCGTGCAGCTCG
CCGACCACTACCAGCAGAACACCCCCATCGGCGACGGCCCCGTGCTGCTGCCCGACAACCACTACCTGAG
CTACCAGTCCGCCCTGAGCAAAGACCCCAACGAGAAGCGCGATCACATGGTCCTGCTGGAGTTCGTGACC
GCCGCCGGGATCACTCTCGCGGCCGCTAATATGTCCAAAGCTGCCCATGGAAAGCGGCCCAGCATTGGGA
ACCTCGAGCATGTGTCTGAAAATGGGCATCATTCTTCCCACAAGCATGACCGGGAGCCTCAGAGAAGGTC
CAGTGTGAAAAGGTCCGACTCAGGAGATGAACAGCTCCCAACTATTTGCCGGGAAGACCCAGAGATACAT
GGCTATTTCAGGGACCCCCACTGCTTGGGGGAGCAGGAGTATTTCAGTAGTGAGGAATGCTACGAGGATG
ACAGCTCGCCCACCTGGAGCAGGCAAAACTATGGCTACTACAGCAGATACCCAGGCAGAAACATCGACTC
TGAGAGGCCCCGAGGCTACCATCATCCCCAAGGATTCTTGGAGGACGATGACTCGCCCGTTTGCTATGAT
TCACGGAGATCTCCAAGGAGACGCCTACTACCTCCCACCCCAGCATCCCACCGGAGATCCTCCTTCAACT
TTGAGTGCCTGCGCCGGCAGAGCAGCCAGGAAGAGGTCCCGTCGTCTCCCATCTTCCCCCATCGCACGGC
CCTGCCTCTGCATCTAATGCAGCAACAGATCATGGCAGTTGCCGGCCTAGATTCAAGTAAAGCCCAGAAG
TACTCACCGAGTCACTCGACCCGGTCGTGGGCCACCCCTCCAGCAACCCCTCCCTACCGGGACTGGACAC
CGTGCTACACCCCCCTGATCCAAGTGGAGCAGTCAGAGGCCCTGGACCAGGTGAACGGCAGCCTGCCGTC
CCTGCACCGCAGCTCCTGGTACACAGACGAGCCCGACATCTCCTACCGGACTTTCACACCAGCCAGCCTG
ACTGTCCCCAGCAGCTTCCGGAACAAAAACAGCGACAAGCAGAGGAGTGCGGACAGCTTGGTGGAGGCAG
TCCTGATATCCGAAGGCTTGGGACGCTATGCAAGGGACCCAAAATTTGTGTCAGCAACAAAACACGAAAT
CGCTGATGCCTGTGACCTCACCATCGACGAGATGGAGAGTGCAGCCAGCACCCTGCTTAATGGGAACGTG
CGTCCCCGAGCCAACGGGGATGTGGGCCCCCTCTCACACCGGCAGGACTATGAGCTACAGGACTTTGGTC
CTGGCTACAGCGACGAAGAGCCAGACCCTGGGAGGGATGAGGAGGACCTGGCGGATGAAATGATATGCAT
CACCACCTTGTAATCTAGAGGGCCCTATTCTATAGTGTCACCTAAATGCTAGAGCTCGCTGATCAGCCTC
GACTGTGCCTTCTAGTTGCCAGCCATCTGTTGTTTGCCCCTCCCCCGTGCCTTCCTTGACCCTGGAAGGT
GCCACTCCCACTGTCCTTTCCTAATAAAATGAGGAAATTGCATCGCATTGTCTGAGTAGGTGTCATTCTA
TTCTGGGGGGTGGGGTGGGGCAGGACAGCAAGGGGGAGGATTGGGAAGACAATAGCAGGCATGCTGGGGA
TGCGGTGGGCTCTATGGCTTCTGAGGCGGAAAGAACCAGCTGGGGCTCTAGGGGGTATCCCC
[124 nt withheld, positions 6853-6976]
C
[91 nt withheld, positions 6978-7068]
A
[49 nt withheld, positions 7070-7118]
CCTTTGACGTTGGAGTCCACGTTCTTT
[37 nt withheld, positions 7146-7182]
ACCCTATCTCGGTCTATTCTTTTGATTTATAAGGGATTTTGCCGATTTCGGCCTATTGGTTAAAAAATGA
GCTGATTTAACAAAAATTTAACGCG
Features (pLannotate 1.2.2; 22 found; start..end, strand, type, name):
     18..347     +  promoter       SV40 promoter: SV40 enhancer and early promoter
    414..1205    +  CDS            neo: KKA2_KLEPN - Also known as kan, nptII. Experimental evidence at protein level: Swiss-Prot protein existence level 1. Resistance to kanamycin, neomycin, paromomycin, ribostamycin, butirosin and gentamicin B. From Klebsiella pneumoniae.
   1229..1387    +  CDS            ble (fragment): BLE_KLEPN - Experimental evidence at protein level: Swiss-Prot protein existence level 1. Binding protein with a strong affinity to the bleomycin family of antibiotics. Binds to CL990; an antimitotic-antibiotic compound. From Klebsiella pneumoniae.
   1382..1503    +  polyA_signal   SV40 poly(A) signal: SV40 polyadenylation signal
   1576..1592    -  protein_bind   lac operator: The lac repressor binds to the lac operator to inhibit transcription in E. coli. This inhibition can be relieved by adding lactose or isopropyl-β-D-thiogalactopyranoside (IPTG). lac repressor encoded by lacI
   1600..1630    -  promoter       lac promoter: promoter for the E. coli lac operon
   1645..1666    -  protein_bind   CAP binding site: CAP binding activates transcription in the presence of cAMP. E. coli catabolite activator protein
   1679..1771    -  CDS            lacI (fragment): lac repressor; lacI; The lac repressor binds to the lac operator to inhibit transcription in E. coli. This inhibition can be relieved by adding lactose or isopropyl-β-D-thiogalactopyranoside (IPTG).
   1954..2542    -  rep_origin     ori: high-copy-number ColE1/pMB1/pBR322/pUC origin of replication
   2713..3573    -  CDS            AmpR: β-lactamase; bla; confers resistance to ampicillin, carbenicillin, and related antibiotics
   3574..3678    -  promoter       AmpR promoter: bla
   3737..3789    -  misc_feature   bom (fragment): basis of mobility region from pBR322
   3944..4323    +  enhancer       CMV enhancer: human cytomegalovirus immediate early enhancer
   4324..4527    +  promoter       CMV promoter: human cytomegalovirus (CMV) immediate early promoter
   4523..4556    +  LTR            5' LTR (truncated) (fragment): truncated 5' long terminal repeat (LTR) from HIV-1
   4572..4590    +  promoter       T7 promoter: promoter for bacteriophage T7 RNA polymerase
   4649..5332    +  CDS            (3-F)Tyr-EGFP: (3-F)Tyr-EGFP is a basic (constitutively fluorescent) green fluorescent protein published in 2004, derived from Aequorea victoria.
   5318..6520    +  CDS            CACNA1D (fragment): CAC1D_HUMAN - Also known as CACH3, CACN4, CACNL1A2, CCHL1A2. Experimental evidence at protein level: Swiss-Prot protein existence level 1. Voltage-sensitive calcium channels (VSCC) mediate the entry of calcium ions into excitable cells and are also involved in a variety of calcium-dependent processes, including muscle contraction, hormone or neurotransmitter release, gene expression, cell motility, cell division and cell death. The isoform alpha-1D gives rise to L-type calcium currents. Long-lasting (L-type) calcium channels belong to the 'high-voltage activated' (HVA) group. They are blocked
   6539..6557    -  promoter       SP6 promoter: promoter for bacteriophage SP6 RNA polymerase
   6583..6807    +  polyA_signal   bGH poly(A) signal: bovine growth hormone polyadenylation signal
   6811..6832    +  promoter       SV40 promoter (fragment): SV40 enhancer and early promoter
   6853..4       +  rep_origin     f1 ori (across the origin) (sequence partly withheld): f1 bacteriophage origin of replication; arrow indicates direction of (+) strand synthesis
