[The description below was written by a language model from this plasmid's Addgene catalogue record and pLannotate feature annotations shown in this document.]
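Description:
pcDNA3-NLS-YFP-CCTd is a mammalian expression plasmid of about 7.3 kb built on the pcDNA3 backbone. It produces a nuclear-targeted yellow fluorescent protein fused to CCTd, the cleaved carboxyl-terminal fragment of the human CaV1.3 L-type calcium channel pore-forming subunit α1D (CACNA1D). It replicates in E. coli from a high-copy ColE1/pUC-type origin and is selected with ampicillin through the bla gene. An f1 origin is also present. For selection in mammalian cells, an SV40 enhancer/early promoter drives the neomycin phosphotransferase gene, which is terminated by an SV40 polyadenylation signal. Short lac-region, lacI, ble and bom fragments appear to be backbone remnants with no stated function.

The expression cassette uses the CMV immediate-early enhancer and promoter and ends at the bovine growth hormone polyadenylation signal. T7 and SP6 phage promoters flank the insert. The annotation software labels the fluorescent protein reading frame as an EGFP-family Aequorea variant, which is consistent with the YFP named in the record. This frame runs directly into an approximately 1.2 kb CACNA1D fragment, so the channel peptide sits at the C-terminus of the fluorophore. The nuclear localization signal is not annotated separately. The plasmid name suggests it lies upstream of YFP, but the record does not give its exact position or identity, and the cloning sites are also unrecorded.

The construct confines the fluorescently tagged CaV1.3 C-terminal peptide to the nucleus so its localization can be imaged. In the associated study, which examined how CaV1 C-terminal peptides affect the coupling between calcium channel activity and neurite outgrowth, it probably served as a compartment-specific comparison with cytosolic versions of the peptide.
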