Addgene plasmid #184325: pcDNA3-NLS-YFP-CCTd
Purpose: Mammalian expression of the nuclear localized YFP-CCTd(peptide of Cav1.3)
Depositing lab: Xiaodong Liu. Depositing organization: Beihang University. Publication: Cytosolic peptides encoding Ca(V)1 C-termini downregulate the calcium channel activity-neuritogenesis coupling. Yang Y, Yu Z, Geng J, Liu M, Liu N, Li P, Hong W, Yue S, Jiang H, Ge H, Qian F, Xiong W, Wang P, Song S, Li X, Fan Y, Liu X. Commun Biol. 2022 May 19;5(1):484. doi: 10.1038/s42003-022-03438-1. PubMed 35589958.
Backbone
  Vector backbone: pcDNA3
  Vector type: Mammalian Expression
Growth in bacteria
  Bacterial resistance: Ampicillin, 100 μg/mL
  Growth temperature: 37°C
  Growth strain: DH5alpha
  Copy number: Unknown
Gene/Insert
  Gene/Insert name: CCTd (alt name: cleaved carboxyl-terminal fragment from CaV1.3 pore-forming subunit a1D)
  Species: H. sapiens (human)
  Entrez Gene: CACNA1D (a.k.a. CACH3, CACN4, CACNL1A2, CCHL1A2, Cav1.3, PASNA, SANDD)
  Cloning method: Restriction Enzyme; 5′ cloning site Unknown (unknown if destroyed); 3′ cloning site Unknown (unknown if destroyed)
Terms and licenses: Academic/Nonprofit Terms; Industry Terms: Not Available to Industry
How to cite: pcDNA3-NLS-YFP-CCTd was a gift from Xiaodong Liu (Addgene plasmid # 184325 ; http://n2t.net/addgene:184325 ; RRID:Addgene_184325)
